Addgene plasmid #209316: pLKO shLuc/FLAG Metap2
Purpose: Lentiviral construct expressing FLAG Metap2 and shRNA against Luciferase (control shRNA)
Depositing lab: Roberto Zoncu. Depositing organization: University of California, Berkeley. Publication: Lysosomal GPCR-like protein LYCHOS signals cholesterol sufficiency to mTORC1. Shin HR, Citron YR, Wang L, Tribouillard L, Goul CS, Stipp R, Sugasawa Y, Jain A, Samson N, Lim CY, Davis OB, Castaneda-Carpio D, Qian M, Nomura DK, Perera RM, Park E, Covey DF, Laplante M, Evers AS, Zoncu R. Science. 2022 Sep 16;377(6612):1290-1298. doi: 10.1126/science.abg6621. Epub 2022 Aug 25. PubMed 36007018.
Backbone
  Vector backbone: pLKO.1
  Vector type: Mammalian Expression, Lentiviral
  Selectable markers: Puromycin
Growth in bacteria
  Bacterial resistance: Ampicillin, 100 μg/mL
  Growth temperature: 37°C
  Growth strain: NEB Stable
  Copy number: High Copy
Gene/Insert
  Gene/Insert name: METAP2 (alt name: MAP2)
  Species: H. sapiens (human); human
  Entrez Gene: METAP2 (a.k.a. MAP2, MNPEP, p67eIF2)
  Promoter: PGK
  Tag / fusion protein: Flag (N terminal on insert)
  Cloning method: Restriction Enzyme; 5′ cloning site BamHI (not destroyed); 3′ cloning site XbaI (not destroyed)
  Sequencing primers: 5′ GTGTTCCGCATTCTGCAAG
Terms and licenses: Academic/Nonprofit Terms; Industry Terms: Not Available to Industry
How to cite: pLKO shLuc/FLAG Metap2 was a gift from Roberto Zoncu (Addgene plasmid # 209316 ; http://n2t.net/addgene:209316 ; RRID:Addgene_209316)
