[The description below was written by a language model from this plasmid's Addgene catalogue record and pLannotate feature annotations shown in this document.]
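Description:
pLKO shLuc/FLAG Metap2 is a third-generation-style, self-inactivating lentiviral vector built on the pLKO.1 backbone. It delivers two payloads to mammalian cells at once: a control shRNA directed against luciferase and a FLAG-tagged human METAP2 (methionine aminopeptidase 2, also called MAP2 or p67eIF2) cDNA. In bacteria it is maintained through a high-copy ColE1/pUC origin and selected with ampicillin via the β-lactamase gene. An f1 origin, an SV40 origin and leftover lac, T3 and T7 elements are also carried on the backbone.

The viral portion begins with a chimeric RSV promoter/truncated HIV-1 5′ LTR, followed by the Ψ packaging signal with a gag fragment, the Rev response element and the cPPT/CTS, and it ends in a ΔU3 3′ LTR with a downstream SV40 polyadenylation signal. Together these allow Rev-dependent export, packaging and integration of the genome while disabling LTR promoter activity after integration.

Within this frame, a human U6 RNA polymerase III promoter sits in the position used for hairpin expression. The shLuc hairpin itself is not annotated in the feature table but is described in the catalogue entry. Downstream, the human PGK promoter drives N-terminally FLAG-tagged METAP2, cloned between BamHI and XbaI sites, followed by an EMCV IRES and the puromycin N-acetyltransferase gene. The tagged protein and the puromycin marker are therefore translated from a single transcript. A short Lamtor5-like fragment annotated just after the METAP2 coding region may be a remnant of an earlier insert, though the record does not explain it.

The stated purpose is co-expression of FLAG-METAP2 with a non-targeting control shRNA in transduced cells. The record does not specify how the construct was used experimentally.
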