Features (pLannotate 1.2.2; 29 found; start..end, strand, type, name):
      4..514     +  promoter       hPGK promoter: human phosphoglycerate kinase 1 promoter
    535..555     +  CDS            FLAG (fragment): FLAG® epitope tag, followed by an enterokinase cleavage site
    580..2010    +  CDS            METAP2 (sequence partly withheld): MAP2_HUMAN - Also known as MNPEP, P67EIF2. Experimental evidence at protein level: Swiss-Prot protein existence level 1. Protects eukaryotic initiation factor EIF2S1 from translation-inhibiting phosphorylation by inhibitory kinases such as EIF2AK2/PKR and EIF2AK1/HCR. Plays a critical role in the regulation of protein synthesis. From Homo sapiens (Human).
   2015..2089    +  CDS            Lamtor5 (fragment): LTOR5_MOUSE - Also known as Hbxip, Xip. Experimental evidence at protein level: Swiss-Prot protein existence level 1. As part of the Ragulator complex it is involved in amino acid sensing and activation of mTORC1, a signaling complex promoting cell growth in response to growth factors, energy levels, and amino acids. Activated by amino acids through a mechanism involving the lysosomal V- ATPase, the Ragulator functions as a guanine nucleotide exchange factor activating the small GTPases Rag. Activated Ragulator and Rag GTPases function as a scaffold recruiting mTORC1 to lysosomes where it is i
   2218..2680    +  misc_feature   IRES: internal ribosome entry site (IRES) of the encephalomyocarditis virus (EMCV)
   2700..3299    +  CDS            PuroR: puromycin N-acetyltransferase; pac from Streptomyces alboniger; confers resistance to puromycin
   3342..3425    +  CDS            nef (fragment): NEF_HV1Z2 - Experimental evidence at protein level: Swiss-Prot protein existence level 1. Extracellular Nef protein targets CD4(+) T-lymphocytes for apoptosis by interacting with CXCR4 surface receptors. From Human immunodeficiency virus type 1 group M subtype D (isolate Z2/CDC-Z34) (HIV-1).
   3427..3660    +  LTR            3' LTR (ΔU3): self-inactivating 3' long terminal repeat (LTR) from HIV-1
   3732..3853    +  polyA_signal   SV40 poly(A) signal: SV40 polyadenylation signal
   3893..4028    +  rep_origin     SV40 ori: SV40 origin of replication
   4049..4067    -  promoter       T7 promoter: promoter for bacteriophage T7 RNA polymerase
   4075..4230    +  CDS            lacZα (fragment): LacZα fragment of β-galactosidase; lacZ fragment
   4235..4663    +  rep_origin     f1 ori (sequence partly withheld): f1 bacteriophage origin of replication; arrow indicates direction of (+) strand synthesis
   4716..4820    +  promoter       AmpR promoter: bla
   4821..5681    +  CDS            AmpR: β-lactamase; bla; confers resistance to ampicillin, carbenicillin, and related antibiotics
   5852..6440    +  rep_origin     ori: high-copy-number ColE1/pMB1/pBR322/pUC origin of replication
   6623..6715    +  CDS            lacI (fragment): lac repressor; lacI; The lac repressor binds to the lac operator to inhibit transcription in E. coli. This inhibition can be relieved by adding lactose or isopropyl-β-D-thiogalactopyranoside (IPTG).
   6728..6749    +  protein_bind   CAP binding site: CAP binding activates transcription in the presence of cAMP. E. coli catabolite activator protein
   6764..6794    +  promoter       lac promoter: promoter for the E. coli lac operon
   6802..6818    +  protein_bind   lac operator: The lac repressor binds to the lac operator to inhibit transcription in E. coli. This inhibition can be relieved by adding lactose or isopropyl-β-D-thiogalactopyranoside (IPTG). lac repressor encoded by lacI
   6863..6881    +  promoter       T3 promoter: promoter for bacteriophage T3 RNA polymerase
   6909..7135    +  promoter       RSV promoter: Rous sarcoma virus enhancer/promoter
   7136..7316    +  LTR            5' LTR (truncated): truncated 5' long terminal repeat (LTR) from HIV-1
   7363..7488    +  misc_feature   HIV-1 Ψ: packaging signal of human immunodeficiency virus type 1
   7472..7835    +  CDS            HIV-1 gag (fragment): gag protein from human immunodeficiency virus 1; gag
   7981..8214    +  misc_feature   RRE: The Rev response element (RRE) of HIV-1 allows for Rev-dependent mRNA export from the nucleus to the cytoplasm.
   8591..8691    +  CDS            Rev (fragment): human immunodeficiency virus 1 (HIV-1) Rev protein; rev; enhances nuclear export of unspliced and incompletely spliced viral mRNAs
   8741..8981    +  promoter       U6 promoter: RNA polymerase III promoter for human U6 snRNA
   9087..9204    +  misc_feature   cPPT/CTS: central polypurine tract and central termination sequence of HIV-1
>Addgene plasmid #209316 | pLKO shLuc/FLAG Metap2 | addgene full sequence | sequence record 416901 | Addgene NGS Result
GAGGGGGTTGGGGTTGCGCCTTTTCCAAGGCAGCCCTGGGTTTGCGCAGGGACGCGGCTGCTCTGGGCGT
GGTTCCGGGAAACGCAGCGGCGCCGACCCTGGGTCTCGCACATTCTTCACGTCCGTTCGCAGCGTCACCC
GGATCTTCGCCGCTACCCTTGTGGGCCCCCCGGCGACGCTTCCTGCTCCGCCCCTAAGTCGGGAAGGTTC
CTTGCGGTTCGCGGCGTGCCGGACGTGACAAACGGAAGCCGCACGTCTCACTAGTACCCTCGCAGACGGA
CAGCGCCAGGGAGCAATGGCAGCGCGCCGACCGCGATGGGCTGTGGCCAATAGCGGCTGCTCAGCAGGGC
GCGCCGAGAGCAGCGGCCGGGAAGGGGCGGTGCGGGAGGCGGGGTGTGGGGCGGTAGTGTGGGCCCTGTT
CCTGCCCGCGCGGTGTTCCGCATTCTGCAAGCCTCCGGAGCGCACGTCGGCAGTCGGCTCCCTCGTTGAC
CGAATCACCGACCTCTCTCCCCAGGGGGATCCGCCACCATGGACTACAAGGATGACGATGACAAGGGTGG
TGGTGGTGGTGCGTCGACGATGGCGGGTGTGGAGGAGGTAGCGGCCTCCGGGAGCCACCTGAATGGCGAC
CTGGATCCAGACGACAGGGAAGAAGGAGCTGCCTCTACGGCTGAGGAAGCAGCCAAGAAAAAAAGACGAA
AGAAGAAGAAGAGCAAAGGGCCTTCTGCAGGGGAACAGGAACCTGATAAAGAATCAGGAGCCTCAGTGGA
TGAAGTAGCAAGACAGTTGGAAAGATCAGCATTGGAAGATAAAGAAAGAGATGAAGATGATGAAGATGGA
GATGGCGATGGAGATGGAGCAACTGGAAAGAAGAAGAAAAAGAAGAAGAAGAAGAGAGGACCAAAA
[1092 nt withheld, positions 907-1998]
GGAGATGACTATTAATCTAGAATCAGATAATGGGAACATTATGATCCAGAAACACGATGGCATCACGGTG
GCAGTGCACAAAATGGCCTCTTGATCTAGACCCGGGCGCCCCTCTCCCTCCCCCCCCCCTAACGTTACTG
GCCGAAGCCGCTTGGAATAAGGCCGGTGTGCGTTTGTCTATATGTTATTTTCCACCATATTGCCGTCTTT
TGGCAATGTGAGGGCCCGGAAACCTGGCCCTGTCTTCTTGACGAGCATTCCTAGGGGTCTTTCCCCTCTC
GCCAAAGGAATGCAAGGTCTGTTGAATGTCGTGAAGGAAGCAGTTCCTCTGGAAGCTTCTTGAAGACAAA
CAACGTCTGTAGCGACCCTTTGCAGGCAGCGGAACCCCCCACCTGGCGACAGGTGCCTCTGCGGCCAAAA
GCCACGTGTATAAGATACACCTGCAAAGGCGGCACAACCCCAGTGCCACGTTGTGAGTTGGATAGTTGTG
GAAAGAGTCAAATGGCTCTCCTCAAGCGTATTCAACAAGGGGCTGAAGGATGCCCAGAAGGTACCCCATT
GTATGGGATCTGATCTGGGGCCTCGGTGCACATGCTTTACATGTGTTTAGTCGAGGTTAAAAAAACGTCT
AGGCCCCCCGAACCACGGGGACGTGGTTTTCCTTTGAAAAACACGATGATAAAGATCCACCGGAGCTTAC
CATGACCGAGTACAAGCCCACGGTGCGCCTCGCCACCCGCGACGACGTCCCCAGGGCCGTACGCACCCTC
GCCGCCGCGTTCGCCGACTACCCCGCCACGCGCCACACCGTCGATCCGGACCGCCACATCGAGCGGGTCA
CCGAGCTGCAAGAACTCTTCCTCACGCGCGTCGGGCTCGACATCGGCAAGGTGTGGGTCGCGGACGACGG
CGCCGCGGTGGCGGTCTGGACCACGCCGGAGAGCGTCGAAGCGGGGGCGGTGTTCGCCGAGATCGGCCCG
CGCATGGCCGAGTTGAGCGGTTCCCGGCTGGCCGCGCAGCAACAGATGGAAGGCCTCCTGGCGCCGCACC
GGCCCAAGGAGCCCGCGTGGTTCCTGGCCACCGTCGGCGTCTCGCCCGACCACCAGGGCAAGGGTCTGGG
CAGCGCCGTCGTGCTCCCCGGAGTGGAGGCGGCCGAGCGCGCCGGGGTGCCCGCCTTCCTGGAGACCTCC
GCGCCCCGCAACCTCCCCTTCTACGAGCGGCTCGGCTTCACCGTCACCGCCGACGTCGAGGTGCCCGAAG
GACCGCGCACCTGGTGCATGACCCGCAAGCCCGGTGCCTGACGCCCGCCCCACGACCCGCAGCGCCCGAC
CGAAAGGAGCGCACGACCCCATGCATCGGTACCTTTAAGACCAATGACTTACAAGGCAGCTGTAGATCTT
AGCCACTTTTTAAAAGAAAAGGGGGGACTGGAAGGGCTAATTCACTCCCAACGAAGACAAGATCTGCTTT
TTGCTTGTACTGGGTCTCTCTGGTTAGACCAGATCTGAGCCTGGGAGCTCTCTGGCTAACTAGGGAACCC
ACTGCTTAAGCCTCAATAAAGCTTGCCTTGAGTGCTTCAAGTAGTGTGTGCCCGTCTGTTGTGTGACTCT
GGTAACTAGAGATCCCTCAGACCCTTTTAGTCAGTGTGGAAAATCTCTAGCAGTAGTAGTTCATGTCATC
TTATTATTCAGTATTTATAACTTGCAAAGAAATGAATATCAGAGAGTGAGAGGAACTTGTTTATTGCAGC
TTATAATGGTTACAAATAAAGCAATAGCATCACAAATTTCACAAATAAAGCATTTTTTTCACTGCATTCT
AGTTGTGGTTTGTCCAAACTCATCAATGTATCTTATCATGTCTGGCTCTAGCTATCCCGCCCCTAACTCC
GCCCATCCCGCCCCTAACTCCGCCCAGTTCCGCCCATTCTCCGCCCCATGGCTGACTAATTTTTTTTATT
TATGCAGAGGCCGAGGCCGCCTCGGCCTCTGAGCTATTCCAGAAGTAGTGAGGAGGCTTTTTTGGAGGCC
TAGGGACGTACCCAATTCGCCCTATAGTGAGTCGTATTACGCGCGCTCACTGGCCGTCGTTTTACAACGT
CGTGACTGGGAAAACCCTGGCGTTACCCAACTTAATCGCCTTGCAGCACATCCCCCTTTCGCCAGCTGGC
GTAATAGCGAAGAGGCCCGCACCGATCGCCCTTCCCAACAGTTGCGCAGCCTGAATGGCGAATGGG
[124 nt withheld, positions 4235-4358]
C
[91 nt withheld, positions 4360-4450]
A
[49 nt withheld, positions 4452-4500]
CCTTTGACGTTGGAGTCCACGTTCTTT
[37 nt withheld, positions 4528-4564]
ACCCTATCTCGGTCTATTCTTTTGATTTATAAGGGATTTTGCCGATTTCGGCCTATTGGTTAAAAAATGA
GCTGATTTAACAAAAATTTAACGCGAATTTTAACAAAATATTAACGCTTACAATTTAGGTGGCACTTTTC
GGGGAAATGTGCGCGGAACCCCTATTTGTTTATTTTTCTAAATACATTCAAATATGTATCCGCTCATGAG
ACAATAACCCTGATAAATGCTTCAATAATATTGAAAAAGGAAGAGTATGAGTATTCAACATTTCCGTGTC
GCCCTTATTCCCTTTTTTGCGGCATTTTGCCTTCCTGTTTTTGCTCACCCAGAAACGCTGGTGAAAGTAA
AAGATGCTGAAGATCAGTTGGGTGCACGAGTGGGTTACATCGAACTGGATCTCAACAGCGGTAAGATCCT
TGAGAGTTTTCGCCCCGAAGAACGTTTTCCAATGATGAGCACTTTTAAAGTTCTGCTATGTGGCGCGGTA
TTATCCCGTATTGACGCCGGGCAAGAGCAACTCGGTCGCCGCATACACTATTCTCAGAATGACTTGGTTG
AGTACTCACCAGTCACAGAAAAGCATCTTACGGATGGCATGACAGTAAGAGAATTATGCAGTGCTGCCAT
AACCATGAGTGATAACACTGCGGCCAACTTACTTCTGACAACGATCGGAGGACCGAAGGAGCTAACCGCT
TTTTTGCACAACATGGGGGATCATGTAACTCGCCTTGATCGTTGGGAACCGGAGCTGAATGAAGCCATAC
CAAACGACGAGCGTGACACCACGATGCCTGTAGCAATGGCAACAACGTTGCGCAAACTATTAACTGGCGA
ACTACTTACTCTAGCTTCCCGGCAACAATTAATAGACTGGATGGAGGCGGATAAAGTTGCAGGACCACTT
CTGCGCTCGGCCCTTCCGGCTGGCTGGTTTATTGCTGATAAATCTGGAGCCGGTGAGCGTGGGTCTCGCG
GTATCATTGCAGCACTGGGGCCAGATGGTAAGCCCTCCCGTATCGTAGTTATCTACACGACGGGGAGTCA
GGCAACTATGGATGAACGAAATAGACAGATCGCTGAGATAGGTGCCTCACTGATTAAGCATTGGTAACTG
TCAGACCAAGTTTACTCATATATACTTTAGATTGATTTAAAACTTCATTTTTAATTTAAAAGGATCTAGG
TGAAGATCCTTTTTGATAATCTCATGACCAAAATCCCTTAACGTGAGTTTTCGTTCCACTGAGCGTCAGA
CCCCGTAGAAAAGATCAAAGGATCTTCTTGAGATCCTTTTTTTCTGCGCGTAATCTGCTGCTTGCAAACA
AAAAAACCACCGCTACCAGCGGTGGTTTGTTTGCCGGATCAAGAGCTACCAACTCTTTTTCCGAAGGTAA
CTGGCTTCAGCAGAGCGCAGATACCAAATACTGTTCTTCTAGTGTAGCCGTAGTTAGGCCACCACTTCAA
GAACTCTGTAGCACCGCCTACATACCTCGCTCTGCTAATCCTGTTACCAGTGGCTGCTGCCAGTGGCGAT
AAGTCGTGTCTTACCGGGTTGGACTCAAGACGATAGTTACCGGATAAGGCGCAGCGGTCGGGCTGAACGG
GGGGTTCGTGCACACAGCCCAGCTTGGAGCGAACGACCTACACCGAACTGAGATACCTACAGCGTGAGCT
ATGAGAAAGCGCCACGCTTCCCGAAGGGAGAAAGGCGGACAGGTATCCGGTAAGCGGCAGGGTCGGAACA
GGAGAGCGCACGAGGGAGCTTCCAGGGGGAAACGCCTGGTATCTTTATAGTCCTGTCGGGTTTCGCCACC
TCTGACTTGAGCGTCGATTTTTGTGATGCTCGTCAGGGGGGCGGAGCCTATGGAAAAACGCCAGCAACGC
GGCCTTTTTACGGTTCCTGGCCTTTTGCTGGCCTTTTGCTCACATGTTCTTTCCTGCGTTATCCCCTGAT
TCTGTGGATAACCGTATTACCGCCTTTGAGTGAGCTGATACCGCTCGCCGCAGCCGAACGACCGAGCGCA
GCGAGTCAGTGAGCGAGGAAGCGGAAGAGCGCCCAATACGCAAACCGCCTCTCCCCGCGCGTTGGCCGAT
TCATTAATGCAGCTGGCACGACAGGTTTCCCGACTGGAAAGCGGGCAGTGAGCGCAACGCAATTAATGTG
AGTTAGCTCACTCATTAGGCACCCCAGGCTTTACACTTTATGCTTCCGGCTCGTATGTTGTGTGGAATTG
TGAGCGGATAACAATTTCACACAGGAAACAGCTATGACCATGATTACGCCAAGCGCGCAATTAACCCTCA
CTAAAGGGAACAAAAGCTGGAGCTGCAAGCTTAATGTAGTCTTATGCAATACTCTTGTAGTCTTGCAACA
TGGTAACGATGAGTTAGCAACATGCCTTACAAGGAGAGAAAAAGCACCGTGCATGCCGATTGGTGGAAGT
AAGGTGGTACGATCGTGCCTTATTAGGAAGGCAACAGACGGGTCTGACATGGATTGGACGAACCACTGAA
TTGCCGCATTGCAGAGATATTGTATTTAAGTGCCTAGCTCGATACATAAACGGGTCTCTCTGGTTAGACC
AGATCTGAGCCTGGGAGCTCTCTGGCTAACTAGGGAACCCACTGCTTAAGCCTCAATAAAGCTTGCCTTG
AGTGCTTCAAGTAGTGTGTGCCCGTCTGTTGTGTGACTCTGGTAACTAGAGATCCCTCAGACCCTTTTAG
TCAGTGTGGAAAATCTCTAGCAGTGGCGCCCGAACAGGGACTTGAAAGCGAAAGGGAAACCAGAGGAGCT
CTCTCGACGCAGGACTCGGCTTGCTGAAGCGCGCACGGCAAGAGGCGAGGGGCGGCGACTGGTGAGTACG
CCAAAAATTTTGACTAGCGGAGGCTAGAAGGAGAGAGATGGGTGCGAGAGCGTCAGTATTAAGCGGGGGA
GAATTAGATCGCGATGGGAAAAAATTCGGTTAAGGCCAGGGGGAAAGAAAAAATATAAATTAAAACATAT
AGTATGGGCAAGCAGGGAGCTAGAACGATTCGCAGTTAATCCTGGCCTGTTAGAAACATCAGAAGGCTGT
AGACAAATACTGGGACAGCTACAACCATCCCTTCAGACAGGATCAGAAGAACTTAGATCATTATATAATA
CAGTAGCAACCCTCTATTGTGTGCATCAAAGGATAGAGATAAAAGACACCAAGGAAGCTTTAGACAAGAT
AGAGGAAGAGCAAAACAAAAGTAAGACCACCGCACAGCAAGCGGCCGCTGATCTTCAGACCTGGAGGAGG
AGATATGAGGGACAATTGGAGAAGTGAATTATATAAATATAAAGTAGTAAAAATTGAACCATTAGGAGTA
GCACCCACCAAGGCAAAGAGAAGAGTGGTGCAGAGAGAAAAAAGAGCAGTGGGAATAGGAGCTTTGTTCC
TTGGGTTCTTGGGAGCAGCAGGAAGCACTATGGGCGCAGCGTCAATGACGCTGACGGTACAGGCCAGACA
ATTATTGTCTGGTATAGTGCAGCAGCAGAACAATTTGCTGAGGGCTATTGAGGCGCAACAGCATCTGTTG
CAACTCACAGTCTGGGGCATCAAGCAGCTCCAGGCAAGAATCCTGGCTGTGGAAAGATACCTAAAGGATC
AACAGCTCCTGGGGATTTGGGGTTGCTCTGGAAAACTCATTTGCACCACTGCTGTGCCTTGGAATGCTAG
TTGGAGTAATAAATCTCTGGAACAGATTTGGAATCACACGACCTGGATGGAGTGGGACAGAGAAATTAAC
AATTACACAAGCTTAATACACTCCTTAATTGAAGAATCGCAAAACCAGCAAGAAAAGAATGAACAAGAAT
TATTGGAATTAGATAAATGGGCAAGTTTGTGGAATTGGTTTAACATAACAAATTGGCTGTGGTATATAAA
ATTATTCATAATGATAGTAGGAGGCTTGGTAGGTTTAAGAATAGTTTTTGCTGTACTTTCTATAGTGAAT
AGAGTTAGGCAGGGATATTCACCATTATCGTTTCAGACCCACCTCCCAACCCCGAGGGGACCCGACAGGC
CCGAAGGAATAGAAGAAGAAGGTGGAGAGAGAGACAGAGACAGATCCATTCGATTAGTGAACGGATCTCG
ACGGTATCGATCACGAGACTAGCCTCGAGCGGCCGCCCCCTTCACCGAGGGCCTATTTCCCATGATTCCT
TCATATTTGCATATACGATACAAGGCTGTTAGAGAGATAATTGGAATTAATTTGACTGTAAACACAAAGA
TATTAGTACAAAATACGTGACGTAGAAAGTAATAATTTCTTGGGTAGTTTGCAGTTTTAAAATTATGTTT
TAAAATGGACTATCATATGCTTACCGTAACTTGAAAGTATTTCGATTTCTTGGCTTTATATATCTTGTGG
AAAGGACGAAACACCGGTCCTAAGGTTAAGTCGCCCTCGCTCGAGCGAGGGCGACTTAACCTTAGGTTTT
TGAATTCTCGACCTCGAGACAAATGGCAGTATTCATCCACAATTTTAAAAGAAAAGGGGGGATTGGGGGG
TACAGTGCAGGGGAAAGAATAGTAGACATAATAGCAACAGACATACAAACTAAAGAATTACAAAAACAAA
TTACAAAAATTCAAAATTTTCGGGTTTATTACAGGGACAGCAGAGATCCACTTTGGCCGCGGCTC
